>Addgene plasmid #43971 | pTEF2 | depositor full sequence | sequence record 59473 | pTEF2 sequence 5548 bps
GACGAAAGGGCCTCGTGATACGCCTATTTTTATAGGTTAATGTCATGATAATAATGGTTTCTTAGGACGG
ATCGCTTGCCTGTAACTTACACGCGCCTCGTATCTTTTAATGATGGAATAATTTGGGAATTTACTCTGTG
TTTATTTATTTTTATGTTTTGTATTTGGATTTTAGAAAGTAAATAAAGAAGGTAGAAGAGTTACGGAATG
AAGAAAAAAAAATAAACAAAGGTTTAAAAAATTTCAACAAAAAGCGTACTTTACATATATATTTATTAGA
CAAGAAAAGCAGATTAAATAGATATACATTCGATTAACGATAAGTAAAATGTAAAATCACAGGATTTTCG
TGTGTGGTCTTCTACACAGACAAGATGAAACAATTCGGCATTAATACCTGAGAGCAGGAAGAGCAAGATA
AAAGGTAGTATTTGTTGGCGATCCCCCTAGAGTCTTTTACATCTTCGGAAAACAAAAACTATTTTTTCTT
TAATTTCTTTTTTTACTTTCTATTTTTAATTTATATATTTATATTAAAAAATTTAAATTATAATTATTTT
TATAGCACGTGATGAAAAGGACCCAGGTGGCACTTTTCGGGGAAATGTGCGCGGAACCCCTATTTGTTTA
TTTTTCTAAATACATTCAAATATGTATCCGCTCATGAGACAATAACCCTGATAAATGCTTCAATAATATT
GAAAAAGGAAGAGTATGAGTATTCAACATTTCCGTGTCGCCCTTATTCCCTTTTTTGCGGCATTTTGCCT
TCCTGTTTTTGCTCACCCAGAAACGCTGGTGAAAGTAAAAGATGCTGAAGATCAGTTGGGTGCACGAGTG
GGTTACATCGAACTGGATCTCAACAGCGGTAAGATCCTTGAGAGTTTTCGCCCCGAAGAACGTTTTCCAA
TGATGAGCACTTTTAAAGTTCTGCTATGTGGCGCGGTATTATCCCGTATTGACGCCGGGCAAGAGCAACT
CGGTCGCCGCATACACTATTCTCAGAATGACTTGGTTGAGTACTCACCAGTCACAGAAAAGCATCTTACG
GATGGCATGACAGTAAGAGAATTATGCAGTGCTGCCATAACCATGAGTGATAACACTGCGGCCAACTTAC
TTCTGACAACGATCGGAGGACCGAAGGAGCTAACCGCTTTTTTGCACAACATGGGGGATCATGTAACTCG
CCTTGATCGTTGGGAACCGGAGCTGAATGAAGCCATACCAAACGACGAGCGTGACACCACGATGCCTGTA
GCAATGGCAACAACGTTGCGCAAACTATTAACTGGCGAACTACTTACTCTAGCTTCCCGGCAACAATTAA
TAGACTGGATGGAGGCGGATAAAGTTGCAGGACCACTTCTGCGCTCGGCCCTTCCGGCTGGCTGGTTTAT
TGCTGATAAATCTGGAGCCGGTGAGCGTGGGTCTCGCGGTATCATTGCAGCACTGGGGCCAGATGGTAAG
CCCTCCCGTATCGTAGTTATCTACACGACGGGGAGTCAGGCAACTATGGATGAACGAAATAGACAGATCG
CTGAGATAGGTGCCTCACTGATTAAGCATTGGTAACTGTCAGACCAAGTTTACTCATATATACTTTAGAT
TGATTTAAAACTTCATTTTTAATTTAAAAGGATCTAGGTGAAGATCCTTTTTGATAATCTCATGACCAAA
ATCCCTTAACGTGAGTTTTCGTTCCACTGAGCGTCAGACCCCGTAGAAAAGATCAAAGGATCTTCTTGAG
ATCCTTTTTTTCTGCGCGTAATCTGCTGCTTGCAAACAAAAAAACCACCGCTACCAGCGGTGGTTTGTTT
GCCGGATCAAGAGCTACCAACTCTTTTTCCGAAGGTAACTGGCTTCAGCAGAGCGCAGATACCAAATACT
GTCCTTCTAGTGTAGCCGTAGTTAGGCCACCACTTCAAGAACTCTGTAGCACCGCCTACATACCTCGCTC
TGCTAATCCTGTTACCAGTGGCTGCTGCCAGTGGCGATAAGTCGTGTCTTACCGGGTTGGACTCAAGACG
ATAGTTACCGGATAAGGCGCAGCGGTCGGGCTGAACGGGGGGTTCGTGCACACAGCCCAGCTTGGAGCGA
ACGACCTACACCGAACTGAGATACCTACAGCGTGAGCTATGAGAAAGCGCCACGCTTCCCGAAGGGAGAA
AGGCGGACAGGTATCCGGTAAGCGGCAGGGTCGGAACAGGAGAGCGCACGAGGGAGCTTCCAGGGGGAAA
CGCCTGGTATCTTTATAGTCCTGTCGGGTTTCGCCACCTCTGACTTGAGCGTCGATTTTTGTGATGCTCG
TCAGGGGGGCGGAGCCTATGGAAAAACGCCAGCAACGCGGCCTTTTTACGGTTCCTGGCCTTTTGCTGGC
CTTTTGCTCACATGTTCTTTCCTGCGTTATCCCCTGATTCTGTGGATAACCGTATTACCGCCTTTGAGTG
AGCTGATACCGCTCGCCGCAGCCGAACGACCGAGCGCAGCGAGTCAGTGAGCGAGGAAGCGGAAGAGCGC
CCAATACGCAAACCGCCTCTCCCCGCGCGTTGGCCGATTCATTAATGCAGCTGGCACGACAGGTTTCCCG
ACTGGAAAGCGGGCAGTGAGCGCAACGCAATTAATGTGAGTTACCTCACTCATTAGGCACCCCAGGCTTT
ACACTTTATGCTTCCGGCTCCTATGTTGTGTGGAATTGTGAGCGGATAACAATTTCACACAGGAAACAGC
TATGACCATGATTACGCCAAGCGCGCAATTAACCCTCACTAAAGGGAACAAAAGCTGGAGCTCATAGCTT
CAAAATGTTTCTACTCCTTTTTTACTCTTCCAGATTTTCTCGGACTCCGCGCATCGCCGTACCACTTCAA
AACACCCAAGCACAGCATACTAAATTTCCCCTCTTTCTTCCTCTAGGGTGTCGTTAATTACCCGTACTAA
AGGTTTGGAAAAGAAAAAAGAGACCGCCTCGTTTCTTTTTCTTCGTCGAAAAAGGCAATAAAAATTTTTA
TCACGTTTCTTTTTCTTGAAAATTTTTTTTTTGATTTTTTTCTCTTTCGATGACCTCCCATTGATATTTA
AGTTAATAAACGGTCTTCAATTTCTCAAGTTTCAGTTTCATTTTTCTTGTTCTATTACAACTTTTTTTAC
TTCTTGCTCATTAGAAAGAAAGCATAGCAATCTAATCTAAGTTTACCCCATCGATCACCCACTAGTTCTA
GACCCCCGAATTCCCCCCAAGCTTTAAAGTCGACCCCCCCTCGAGACCCCGGATCCCCCGGGCTGCAGGA
TATCATTAGTTATGTCACGCTTACATTCACGCCCTCCCCCCACATCCGCTCTAACCGAAAAGGAAGGAGT
TAGACAACCTGAAGTCTAGGTCCCTATTTATTTTTTTATAGTTATGTTAGTATTAAGAACGTTATTTATA
TTTCAAATTTTTCTTTTTTTTCTGTACAGACGCGTGTACGCATGTAACATTATACTGAAAACCTTGCTTG
AGAAGGTTTTGGGACGCTCGAAGGCTTTAATTTGCGGCCGGTACCCAATTCGCCCTATAGTGAGTCGTAT
TACGCGCGCTCACTGGCCGTCGTTTTACAACGTCGTGACTGGGAAAACCCTGGCGTTACCCAACTTAATC
GCCTTGCAGCACATCCCCCTTTCGCCAGCTGGCGTAATAGCGAAGAGGCCCGCACCGATCGCCCTTCCCA
ACAGTTGCGCAGCCTGAATGGCGAATGGCGCG
[124 nt withheld, positions 3743-3866]
C
[91 nt withheld, positions 3868-3958]
A
[49 nt withheld, positions 3960-4008]
CCTTTGACGTTGGAGTCCACGTTCTTT
[37 nt withheld, positions 4036-4072]
ACCCTATCTCGGTCTATTCTTTTGATTTATAAGGGATTTTGCCGATTTCGGCCTATTGGTTAAAAAATGA
GCTGATTTAACAAAAATTTAACGCGAATTTTAACAAAATATTAACGTTTACAATTTCCTGATGCGGTATT
TTCTCCTTACGCATCTGTGCGGTATTTCACACCGCATAGGGTAATAACTGATATAATTAAATTGAAGCTC
TAATTTGTGAGTTTAGTATACATGCATTTACTTATAATACAGTTTTTTAGTTTTGCTGGCCGCATCTTCT
CAAATATGCTTCCCAGCCTGCTTTTCTGTAACGTTCACCCTCTACCTTAGCATCCCTTCCCTTTGCAAAT
AGTCCTCTTCCAACAATAATAATGTCAGATCCTGTAGAGACCACATCATCCACGGTTCTATACTGTTGAC
CCAATGCGTCTCCCTTGTCATCTAAACCCACACCGGGTGTCATAATCAACCAATCGTAACCTTCATCTCT
TCCACCCATGTCTCTTTGAGCAATAAAGCCGATAACAAAATCTTTGTCGCTCTTCGCAATGTCAACAGTA
CCCTTAGTATATTCTCCAGTAGATAGGGAGCCCTTGCATGACAATTCTGCTAACATCAAAAGGCCTCTAG
GTTCCTTTGTTACTTCTTCTGCCGCCTGCTTCAAACCGCTAACAATACCTGGGCCCACCACACCGTGTGC
ATTCGTAATGTCTGCCCATTCTGCTATTCTGTATACACCCGCAGAGTACTGCAATTTGACTGTATTACCA
ATGTCAGCAAATTTTCTGTCTTCGAAGAGTAAAAAATTGTACTTGGCGGATAATGCCTTTAGCGGCTTAA
CTGTGCCCTCCATGGAAAAATCAGTCAAGATATCCACATGTGTTTTTAGTAAACAAATTTTGGGACCTAA
TGCTTCAACTAACTCCAGTAATTCCTTGGTGGTACGAACATCCAATGAAGCACACAAGTTTGTTTGCTTT
TCGTGCATGATATTAAATAGCTTGGCAGCAACAGGACTAGGATGAGTAGCAGCACGTTCCTTATATGTAG
CTTTCGACATGATTTATCTTCGTTTCCTGCAGGTTTTTGTTCTGTGCAGTTGGGTTAAGAATACTGGGCA
ATTTCATGTTTCTTCAACACTACATATGCGTATATATACCAATCTAAGTCTGTGCTCCTTCCTTCGTTCT
TCCTTCTGTTCGGAGATTACCGAATCAAAAAAATTTCAAAGAAACCGAAATCAAAAAAAAGAATAAAAAA
AAAATGATGAATTGAATTGAAAAGCTGTGGTATGGTGCACTCTCAGTACAATCTGCTCTGATGCCGCATA
GTTAAGCCAGCCCCGACACCCGCCAACACCCGCTGACGCGCCCTGACGGGCTTGTCTGCTCCCGGCATCC
GCTTACAGACAAGCTGTGACCGTCTCCGGGAGCTGCATGTGTCAGAGGTTTTCACCGTCATCACCGAAAC
GCGCGA
Features (pLannotate 1.2.2; 20 found; start..end, strand, type, name):
     70..573     -  misc_feature   CEN/ARS: S. cerevisiae CEN6 centromere fused to an autonomously replicating sequence
    610..714     +  promoter       AmpR promoter: bla
    715..1575    +  CDS            AmpR: β-lactamase; bla; confers resistance to ampicillin, carbenicillin, and related antibiotics
   1746..2334    +  rep_origin     ori: high-copy-number ColE1/pMB1/pBR322/pUC origin of replication
   2517..2609    +  CDS            lacI (fragment): lac repressor; lacI; The lac repressor binds to the lac operator to inhibit transcription in E. coli. This inhibition can be relieved by adding lactose or isopropyl-β-D-thiogalactopyranoside (IPTG).
   2622..2643    +  protein_bind   CAP binding site: CAP binding activates transcription in the presence of cAMP. E. coli catabolite activator protein
   2658..2688    +  promoter       lac promoter: promoter for the E. coli lac operon
   2696..2712    +  protein_bind   lac operator: The lac repressor binds to the lac operator to inhibit transcription in E. coli. This inhibition can be relieved by adding lactose or isopropyl-β-D-thiogalactopyranoside (IPTG). lac repressor encoded by lacI
   2757..2775    +  promoter       T3 promoter: promoter for bacteriophage T3 RNA polymerase
   2793..3191    +  promoter       TEF1 promoter: S. cerevisiae TEF1; promoter for EF-1α
   3271..3290    +  misc_feature   MCS (fragment): pBluescript multiple cloning site
   3334..3523    +  terminator     CYC1 terminator: S. cerevisiae CYC1; transcription terminator for CYC1
   3554..3572    -  promoter       T7 promoter: promoter for bacteriophage T7 RNA polymerase
   3580..3735    +  CDS            lacZα (fragment): LacZα fragment of β-galactosidase; lacZ fragment
   3743..4198    +  rep_origin     f1 ori (sequence partly withheld): f1 bacteriophage origin of replication; arrow indicates direction of (+) strand synthesis
   4199..4250    -  misc_feature   bom (fragment): basis of mobility region from pBR322
   4329..5132    -  CDS            URA3: orotidine-5'-phosphate decarboxylase, required for uracil biosynthesis; S. cerevisiae URA3; yeast auxotrophic marker, counterselectable with 5-fluoroorotic acid (5-FOA)
   5133..5348    -  promoter       URA3 promoter: S. cerevisiae URA3
   5363..5412    -  misc_feature   bom (fragment): basis of mobility region from pBR322
   5514..1       -  CDS            rop (fragment) (across the origin): Rop protein, which maintains plasmids at low copy number; rop
