[The description below was written by a language model from this plasmid's Addgene catalogue record and pLannotate feature annotations shown in this document.]
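Description:
pTEF2 is an empty yeast–E. coli shuttle expression backbone of about 5.5 kb, derived from the centromeric vector p416-TEF and catalogued for bacterial expression, yeast expression and synthetic biology work. In E. coli it is propagated through a ColE1/pUC-type origin with ampicillin selection from the bla gene and its own promoter. The catalogue lists it as low copy, although the annotated origin is of the high-copy pUC class. In Saccharomyces cerevisiae it is maintained by a CEN6/ARS element, which keeps it as a stable, low-copy episome, and it is selected through the URA3 auxotrophic marker under its native promoter. URA3 also allows counterselection with 5-FOA. An f1 origin is present for single-stranded DNA production, and pBluescript-derived remnants (lac promoter and operator, lacZα fragment, T3 and T7 promoters) flank the expression region.

The expression cassette consists of the constitutive S. cerevisiae TEF1 promoter followed by a cloning region and the CYC1 terminator. The defining modification is a newly designed multicloning site that replaces the original one, so only a short fragment of the pBluescript MCS is recognised in the annotation. The catalogue text describes this insertion as lying between a CYC promoter and the CYC terminator, but both the promoter field and the feature table indicate TEF1 as the upstream promoter. No gene of interest is present. Users insert an open reading frame by restriction cloning for constitutive expression in yeast. The associated work concerns re-engineering multicloning sites for function and convenience, and the record does not detail which restriction sites the new MCS contains.
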