Addgene plasmid #43971: pTEF2
Purpose: (Empty Backbone)
Depositing lab: Hal Alper. Depositing organization: University of Texas at Austin. Publication: Re-engineering multicloning sites for function and convenience. Crook NC, Freeman ES, Alper HS. Nucleic Acids Res. 2011 Aug;39(14):e92. doi: 10.1093/nar/gkr346. Epub 2011 May 17. PubMed 21586584.
Backbone
  Vector backbone: p416-TEF
  Backbone size (bp): 5500
  Modifications to backbone: Inserted new multicloning site between CYC promoter and CYC terminator.
  Vector type: Bacterial Expression, Yeast Expression, Synthetic Biology
  Promoter: TEF
  Selectable markers: URA3
Growth in bacteria
  Bacterial resistance: Ampicillin, 100 μg/mL
  Growth temperature: 37°C
  Growth strain: DH10B
  Copy number: Low Copy
Gene/Insert
  Cloning method: Restriction Enzyme
  Sequencing primers: 5′ tgttgtgtggaattgtgagc; 3′ cgggcctcttcgctattacg
Terms and licenses: Academic/Nonprofit Terms; Industry Terms
How to cite: pTEF2 was a gift from Hal Alper (Addgene plasmid # 43971 ; http://n2t.net/addgene:43971 ; RRID:Addgene_43971)
