>Addgene plasmid #43971 | pTEF2 | addgene partial sequence | sequence record 62382 | T3 5'-GCAATTAACCCTCACTAAAGG-3'
CCTTTTTTACTCTTCCAGATTTTCTCGGACTCCGCGCATCGCCGTACCACTTCAAAACACCCAAGCACAG
CATACTAAATTTCCCCTCTTTCTTCCTCTAGGGTGTCGTTAATTACCCGTACTAAAGGTTTGGAAAAGAA
AAAAGAGACCGCCTCGTTTCTTTTTCTTCGTCGAAAAAGGCAATAAAAATTTTTATCACGTTTCTTTTTC
TTGAAAATTTTTTTTTTGATTTTTTTCTCTTTCGATGACCTCCCATTGATATTTAAGTTAATAAACGGTC
TTCAATTTCTCAAGTTTCAGTTTCATTTTTCTTGTTCTATTACAACTTTTTTTACTTCTTGCTCATTAGA
AAGAAAGCATAGCAATCTAATCTAAGTTTACCCCATCGATCACCCACTAGTTCTAGACCCCCGAATTCCC
CCCAAGCTTTAAAGTCGACCCCCCCTCGAGACCCCGGATCCCCCGGGCTGCAGGATATCATTAGTTATGT
CACGCTTACATTCACGCCCTCCCCCCACATCCGCTCTAACCGAAAAGGAAGGAGTTAGACAACCTGAAGT
CTAGGTCCCTATTTATTTTTTTATAGTTATGTTAGTATTAAGAACGTTATTTATATTTCAAATTTTTCTT
TTTTTTCTGTACAGACGCGTGTACGCATGTAACATTATACTGAAAACCTTGCTTGAGAAGGTTTTGGGAC
GCTCGAAGGCTTTAATTTGCGGCCGG
